>Addgene plasmid #130678 | pLenti-CMV-SMCHD1-Exon1-10A.12D-48-3xFLAG | addgene full sequence | sequence record 300586 | Addgene NGS Result
TCGACGGTATCGGTTAACTTTTAAAAGAAAAGGGGGGATTGGGGGGTACAGTGCAGGGGAAAGAATAGTA
GACATAATAGCAACAGACATACAAACTAAAGAATTACAAAAACAAATTACAAAATTCAAAATTTTATCGA
TAAGCTTGGGAGTTCCGCGTTACATAACTTACGGTAAATGGCCCGCCTGGCTGACCGCCCAACGACCCCC
GCCCATTGACGTCAATAATGACGTATGTTCCCATAGTAACGCCAATAGGGACTTTCCATTGACGTCAATG
GGTGGAGTATTTACGGTAAACTGCCCACTTGGCAGTACATCAAGTGTATCATATGCCAAGTACGCCCCCT
ATTGACGTCAATGACGGTAAATGGCCCGCCTGGCATTATGCCCAGTACATGACCTTATGGGACTTTCCTA
CTTGGCAGTACATCTACGTATTAGTCATCGCTATTACCATGGTGATGCGGTTTTGGCAGTACATCAATGG
GCGTGGATAGCGGTTTGACTCACGGGGATTTCCAAGTCTCCACCCCATTGACGTCAATGGGAGTTTGTTT
TGGCACCAAAATCAACGGGACTTTCCAAAATGTCGTAACAACTCCGCCCCATTGACGCAAATGGGCGGTA
GGCGTGTACGGTGGGAGGTCTATATAAGCAGAGCTCGTTTAGTGAACCGTCAGATCGCCTGGAGACGCCA
TCCACGCTGTTTTGACCTCCATAGAAGACACCGACTCTAGAGGATCCATGGCAGCGGCGGACGGCGGCGG
GCCTGGTGGGGCCTCTGTGGGGACTGAGGAGGATGGCGGAGGCGTCGGCCACAGGACGGTGTACTTGTTT
GATCGGCGCGAAAAGGAGTCCGAGCTCGGGGACCGGCCTCTGCAGGTCGGGGAGCGCTCGGACTACGCGG
GATTTCGCGCGTGTGTGTGTCAGACACTTGGCATTTCACCTGAAGAAAAATTTGTTATTACAACAACAAG
TAGGAAAGAAATTACCTGTGATAATTTTGATGAAACTGTTAAAGATGGAGTCACCTTATACCTGCTACAG
TCGGTCAATCAGTTACTACTGACAGCTACGAAAGAACGAATTGACTTCTTACCTCACTATGACACACTGG
TTAAAAGTGGCATGTATGAATATTATGCCAGTGAAGGACAAAATCCTTTGCCATTTGCTCTTGCGGAATT
AATTGACAATTCATTGTCTGCTACTTCTCGTAACATTGGGGTTAGAAGAATACAGATCAAATTGCTTTTT
GATGAAACACAAGGAAAACCTGCTGTTGCAGTGATAGATAATGGAAGAGGAATGACCTCTAAACAGCTTA
ACAACTGGGCCGTGTATAGGTTGTCAAAATTCACAAGGCAAGGTGACTTTGAAAGTGATCATTCAGGATA
TGTTCGTCCAGTACCAGTGCCACGCAGTTTAAATAGTGATATTTCCTATTTTGGTGTTGGGGGCAAGCAA
GCTGTCTTCTTTGTTGGACAATCAGCCAGAATGATAAGCAAACCTGCAGATTCCCAAGATGTTCACGAGC
TTGTGCTTTCTAAAGAAGATTTTGAGAAGAAGGAGAAAAATAAAGAGGCAATATATAGTGGATATATTAG
AAACAGAAAGCCCTCTGATTCTGTTCACATTACAAATGATGATGAAAGATTTCTACATCATCTTATCATA
GAGGAGAAGGAAAAAGATAGCTTTACTGCTGTGGTTATCACAGGGGTACAACCAGAACACATACAGTACT
TGAAAAATTATTTCCACCTTTGGACACGACAGTTAGCGCATATTTATCACTACTATATTCATGGCCCAAA
AGGAAATGAAATACGAACATCAAAAGAAGTTGAACCTTTCAACAATATTGATATTGAAATTTCTATGTTT
GAAAAAGGGAAGGTACCTAAGATTGTCAACCTAAGGGAAATACAAGACGACATGCAGACGTTGTATGTAA
ACACAGCAGCTGACTGGTGTACTCCTCCTAAGAAGAGAGGGCTTGCACCAATTGAATGCTACAATAGGAT
ATCTGGTGCATTATTCACTAATGACAAATTCCAGGTCAGCACAAATAAATTGACGTTTATGGATCTTGAG
CTAAAATTGAAAGATAAGAACACCCTTTTTACAAGGATTTTAAATGGACAGGAACAGCGAATGAAAATTG
ACAGAGAATTTGCTTTGTGGCTGAAGGACTGTCATGAGAAGTATGATAAACAAATAAAATTTACACTTTT
TAAGGGAGTAATTACACGTCCTGATCTTCCTTCTAAAAAGCAAGGTCCCTGGGCAACATATGCAGCAATA
GAATGGGATGGAAAGATATACAAAGCAGGACAGCTGGTCAAGACAATCAAGACACTTCCCCTCTTTTATG
GAAGCATAGTAAGATTTTTTCTTTATGGCGATCATGATGGAGAAGTATATGCTACAGGAGGAGAGGTTCA
AATTGCAATGGAACCTCAGGCACTATATGATGAAGTAAGAACTGTGCCAATTGCAAAGCTGGATAGGACA
GTTGCTGAGAAAGCTGTTAAAAAATATGTAGAAGATGAAATGGCAAGGCTCCCTGATAGATTGTCAGTAA
CTTGGCCTGAAGGAGATGAATTATTGCCTAATGAGGTTAGGCCTGCTGGAACCCCTATTGGTGCGTTAAG
AATTGAAATACTGAATAAAAAAGGGGAAGCAATGCAAAAGCTTCCAGGAACAAGCCATGGAGGGTCAAAG
AAACTCCTGGTTGAGCTCAAAGTTATTTTACATTCTTCAAGTGGAAATAAAGAGATTATTTCGCATATTA
GTCAACATGGAGGAAAATGGCCTTACTGGTTTAAAAAAATGGAAAATATTCAGAAGTTGGGGAATTATAC
CTTGAAATTACAAGTTGTGTTGAATGAAAGTAATGCAGACACTTATGCAGGAAGACCACTACCATCTAAA
GCAATTAAGTTTTCTGTTAAAGAGGGTAAGCCAGAGAAATTTTCATTTGGTCTTCTGGATCTTCCTTTTC
GTGTTGGAGTTCCATTTAATATCCCTCTGGAGTTTCAGGATGAATTTGGTCATACCAGTCAACTAGTAAC
TGATATTCAGCCAGTTCTTGAAGCAAGTGGTTTATCTTTACATTATGAAGAAATAACCAAAGGACCAAAT
TGTGTAATTCGAGGTGTTACAGCCAAGGGCCCTGTAAACTCTTGTCAAGGCAAGAATTATAATCTGAAGG
TTACTCTGCCTGGCTTAAAAGAAGACTCACAGATTTTGAAAATTAGATTACTACCTGGTCACCCTCGTCG
ACTGAAAGTGAAACCTGATTCTGAAATTTTAGTTATAGAAAATGGAACAGCTTTCCCATTTCAGGTGGAA
GTTTTAGATGAATCAGACAACATAACAGCACAACCAAAATTGATTGTTCATTGTAAGTTTTCAGGTGCTC
CAAACCTTCCAGTCTATGTTGTAGATTGCAGTAGTTCTGGAACCAGTATTTTAACAGGATCTGCAATTCA
AGTTCAGAATATTAAAAAAGACCAGACGCTTAAAGCAAGAATTGAAATACCTAGTTGTAAAGATGTGGCA
CCTGTGGAGAAGACTATTAAGTTGCTTCCCAGTAGCCATGTTGCAAGACTACAAATATTCAGTGTAGAAG
GACAAAAGGCAATTCAGATCAAACATCAGGATGAGGTTAATTGGATAGCGGGTGATATTATGCATAATCT
TATTTTTCAAATGTATGATGAAGGAGAAAGAGAAATCAATATAACATCAGCTTTAGCAGAAAAAATTAAA
GTTAATTGGACTCCTGAGATTAACAAAGAACACTTGCTACAGGGTCTGCTTCCTGATGTGCAAGTACCAA
CATCTGTAAAAGATATGCGCTATTGCCAGGTTTCATTCCAAGATGATCATGTGTCTTTGGAAAGTGCGTT
TACAGTAAGACCACTTCCTGATGAACCTAAACATTTAAAATGTGAAATGAAAGGAGGAAAAACAGTACAG
ATGGGCCAAGAGCTTCAAGGAGAAGTAGTTATAATAATTACAGATCAGTACGGAAATCAGATTCAAGCAT
TTTCACCAAGTTCTTTATCTTCTTTGTCAATTGCTGGGGTTGGACTTGATAGCTCAAATTTGAAAACAAC
CTTTCAGGAAAACACACAGAGTATAAGTGTAAGAGGCATCAAATTTATTCCAGGTCCTCCTGGAAATAAG
GATCTTTGTTTTACTTGGCGTGAGTTTTCTGACTTTATTCGAGTGCAACTAATTTCTGGACCTCCTGCTA
AACTTCTCCTTATAGACTGGCCAGAACTAAAGGAGTCCATTCCAGTGATTAATGGAAGAGATTTACAGAA
CCCTATTATTGTTCAACTTTGTGATCAGTGGGATAATCCAGCACCGGTACAACATGTTAAAATAAGTCTT
ACAAAAGCTAGCAATTTAAAGCTCATGCCTTCAAACCAACAGCATAAAACAGATGAGAAAGGCAGGGCTA
ATTTGGGAGTATTCAGTGTTTTTGCCCCTAGGGGAGAGCATACTCTTCAGGTTAAAGCCATCTATAACAA
AAGTATCATAGAAGGACCTATAATTAAGTTAATGATTCTTCCAGACCCAGAAAAACCCGTTCGTCTCAAT
GTTAAATATGACAAAGATGCATCCTTCTTAGCAGGGGGTCTTTTCACTGATTTTATGATTAGTGTTATTT
CTGAAGATGACAGTATCATTAAAAACATTAATCCAGCACGTATTTCCATGAAAATGTGGAAGCTGTCTAC
CAGTGGGAACCGACCCCCAGCAAATGCAGAAACATTTAGTTGTAATAAAATAAAAGATAATGACAAAGAA
GATGGCTGCTTCTATTTCAGGGATAAAGTAATTCCTAATAAAGTGGGGACATATTGTATCCAGTTTGGTT
TTATGATGGATAAAACAAATATTCTCAACAGTGAACAGGTTATAGTTGAAGTCCTGCCTAATCAACCTGT
GAAGTTAGTACCTAAAATTAAACCACCTACACCAGCTGTTTCAAATGTTCGCTCAGTTGCCAGTAGGACC
TTGGTCAGAGATCTACATCTTAGTATCACGGATGACTACGACAACCATACTGGAATTGATTTGGTTGGCA
CTATAATAGCCACCATTAAAGGCTCTAATGAGGAAGATACTGATACCCCACTTTTTATTGGGAAAGTTAG
AACACTTGAATTCCCCTTCGTGAATGGTTCGGCTGAAATCATGAGTCTGGTGCTGGCAGAAAGTAGTCCT
GGAAGGGATAGTACTGAATATTTTATTGTATTTGAGCCCCGGCTACCACTTTTATCAAGAACCTTAGAAC
CATATATCCTACCGTTCATGTTTTACAATGATGTTAAGAAGCAGCAACAAATGGCAGCACTTACAAAAGA
AAAGGACCAATTATCTCAGTCTATTGTTATGTATAAAAGTTTATTTGAAGCCAGCCAACAGCTTCTTAAT
GAAATGAAATGTCAAGTTGAAGAAGCAAGATTAAAAGAGGCCCAATTGCGAAATGAACTAAAAATACATA
ATATTGACATTCCTACAACACAACAGGTGCCACACATTGAAGCACTTCTGAAAAGAAAGCTATCAGAACA
AGAAGAACTGAAGAAAAAACCTAGAAGATCGTGTACTCTTCCAAACTATACTAAAGGCAGTGGAGATGTT
TTGGGAAAGATTGCACATCTAGCACAAATTGAAGATGATAGAGCTGCGATGGTTATTTCTTGGCATCTGG
CAAGTGACATGGACTGTGTAGTCACCCTAACCACTGACGCTGCACGTCGTATCTATGATGAAACCCAAGG
TCGTCAGCAGGTGTTGCCCCTTGATTCTATTTACAAGAAGACTCTTCCAGATTGGAAAAGATCTCTACCT
CATTTCCGAAATGGAAAATTGTATTTTAAACCCATTGGAGATCCAGTCTTTGCTCGAGACTTGTTAACAT
TTCCAGATAATGTAGAACATTGTGAAACAGTATTTGGTATGCTGTTAGGAGACACCATTATTTTGGATAA
TCTGGATGCGGCCAATCATTATAGAAAAGAGGTTGTTAAAATTACACACTGTCCTACACTGCTGACCAGA
GATGGAGATCGAATTCGAAGTAATGGAAAGTTTGGGGGCCTTCAGAATAAAGCTCCTCCAATGGATAAAC
TTCGGGGAATGGTATTTGGAGCTCCAGTTCCAAAACAGTGTCTGATCTTAGGGGAACAAATAGATCTTCT
TCAGCAGTATCGTTCTGCTGTGTGCAAACTAGACAGTGTGAATAAGGATCTTAACAGTCAATTAGAGTAC
CTTCGCACTCCGGATATGAGGAAGAAAAAGCAAGAACTTGATGAACATGAGAAAAATCTCAAACTAATAG
AGGAAAAACTAGGTATGACTCCCATACGTAAGTGTAATGACTCATTGCGTCATTCACCAAAGGTTGAGAC
GACAGATTGTCCAGTTCCTCCTAAAAGAATGAGACGAGAAGCTACAAGACAAAATAGGATTATAACCAAA
ACAGATGTAGACTACAAAGACCATGACGGTGATTATAAAGATCATGACATCGATTACAAGGATGACGATG
ACAAGTGAGTCGACAATCAACCTCTGGATTACAAAATTTGTGAAAGATTGACTGGTATTCTTAACTATGT
TGCTCCTTTTACGCTATGTGGATACGCTGCTTTAATGCCTTTGTATCATGCTATTGCTTCCCGTATGGCT
TTCATTTTCTCCTCCTTGTATAAATCCTGGTTGCTGTCTCTTTATGAGGAGTTGTGGCCCGTTGTCAGGC
AACGTGGCGTGGTGTGCACTGTGTTTGCTGACGCAACCCCCACTGGTTGGGGCATTGCCACCACCTGTCA
GCTCCTTTCCGGGACTTTCGCTTTCCCCCTCCCTATTGCCACGGCGGAACTCATCGCCGCCTGCCTTGCC
CGCTGCTGGACAGGGGCTCGGCTGTTGGGCACTGACAATTCCGTGGTGTTGTCGGGGAAGCTGACGTCCT
TTCCATGGCTGCTCGCCTGTGTTGCCACCTGGATTCTGCGCGGGACGTCCTTCTGCTACGTCCCTTCGGC
CCTCAATCCAGCGGACCTTCCTTCCCGCGGCCTGCTGCCGGCTCTGCGGCCTCTTCCGCGTCTTCGCCTT
CGCCCTCAGACGAGTCGGATCTCCCTTTGGGCCGCCTCCCCGCCTGGAATTCTACCGGGTAGGGGAGGCG
CTTTTCCCAAGGCAGTCTGGAGCATGCGCTTTAGCAGCCCCGCTGGGCACTTGGCGCTACACAAGTGGCC
TCTGGCCTCGCACACATTCCACATCCACCGGTAGGCGCCAACCGGCTCCGTTCTTTGGTGGCCCCTTCGC
GCCACCTTCTACTCCTCCCCTAGTCAGGAAGTTCCCCCCCGCCCCGCAGCTCGCGTCGTGCAGGACGTGA
CAAATGGAAGTAGCACGTCTCACTAGTCTCGTGCAGATGGACAGCACCGCTGAGCAATGGAAGCGGGTAG
GCCTTTGGGGCAGCGGCCAATAGCAGCTTTGCTCCTTCGCTTTCTGGGCTCAGAGGCTGGGAAGGGGTGG
GTCCGGGGGCGGGCTCAGGGGCGGGCTCAGGGGCGGGGCGGGCGCCCGAAGGTCCTCCGGAGGCCCGGCA
TTCTGCACGCTTCAAAAGCGCACGTCTGCCGCGCTGTTCTCCTCTTCCTCATCTCCGGGCCTTTCGACCT
GCAGCCCAAGCTTACCATGACCGAGTACAAGCCCACGGTGCGCCTCGCCACCCGCGACGACGTCCCCAGG
GCCGTACGCACCCTCGCCGCCGCGTTCGCCGACTACCCCGCCACGCGCCACACCGTCGATCCGGACCGCC
ACATCGAGCGGGTCACCGAGCTGCAAGAACTCTTCCTCACGCGCGTCGGGCTCGACATCGGCAAGGTGTG
GGTCGCGGACGACGGCGCCGCGGTGGCGGTCTGGACCACGCCGGAGAGCGTCGAAGCGGGGGCGGTGTTC
GCCGAGATCGGCCCGCGCATGGCCGAGTTGAGCGGTTCCCGGCTGGCCGCGCAGCAACAGATGGAAGGCC
TCCTGGCGCCGCACCGGCCCAAGGAGCCCGCGTGGTTCCTGGCCACCGTCGGCGTCTCGCCCGACCACCA
GGGCAAGGGTCTGGGCAGCGCCGTCGTGCTCCCCGGAGTGGAGGCGGCCGAGCGCGCCGGGGTGCCCGCC
TTCCTGGAGACCTCCGCGCCCCGCAACCTCCCCTTCTACGAGCGGCTCGGCTTCACCGTCACCGCCGACG
TCGAGGTGCCCGAAGGACCGCGCACCTGGTGCATGACCCGCAAGCCCGGTGCCTGACGCCCGCCCCACGA
CCCGCAGCGCCCGACCGAAAGGAGCGCACGACCCCATGCATCTCGAGGGCCCGGTACCTTTAAGACCAAT
GACTTACAAGGCAGCTGTAGATCTTAGCCACTTTTTAAAAGAAAAGGGGGGACTGGAAGGGCTAGCTCAC
TCCCAACGAAGACAAGATCTGCTTTTTGCTTGTACTGGGTCTCTCTGGTTAGACCAGATCTGAGCCTGGG
AGCTCTCTGGCTAACTAGGGAACCCACTGCTTAAGCCTCAATAAAGCTTGCCTTGAGTGCTTCAAGTAGT
GTGTGCCCGTCTGTTGTGTGACTCTGGTAACTAGAGATCCCTCAGACCCTTTTAGTCAGTGTGGAAAATC
TCTAGCAGTAGTAGTTCATGTCATCTTATTATTCAGTATTTATAACTTGCAAAGAAATGAATATCAGAGA
GTGAGAGGAACTTGTTTATTGCAGCTTATAATGGTTACAAATAAAGCAATAGCATCACAAATTTCACAAA
TAAAGCATTTTTTTCACTGCATTCTAGTTGTGGTTTGTCCAAACTCATCAATGTATCTTATCATGTCTGG
CTCTAGCTATCCCGCCCCTAACTCCGCCCATCCCGCCCCTAACTCCGCCCAGTTCCGCCCATTCTCCGCC
CCATGGCTGACTAATTTTTTTTATTTATGCAGAGGCCGAGGCCGCCTCGGCCTCTGAGCTATTCCAGAAG
TAGTGAGGAGGCTTTTTTGGAGGCCTAGGGACGTACCCAATTCGCCCTATAGTGAGTCGTATTACGCGCG
CTCACTGGCCGTCGTTTTACAACGTCGTGACTGGGAAAACCCTGGCGTTACCCAACTTAATCGCCTTGCA
GCACATCCCCCTTTCGCCAGCTGGCGTAATAGCGAAGAGGCCCGCACCGATCGCCCTTCCCAACAGTTGC
GCAGCCTGAATGGCGAATGGG
[124 nt withheld, positions 9262-9385]
C
[91 nt withheld, positions 9387-9477]
A
[49 nt withheld, positions 9479-9527]
CCTTTGACGTTGGAGTCCACGTTCTTT
[37 nt withheld, positions 9555-9591]
ACCCTATCTCGGTCTATTCTTTTGATTTATAAGGGATTTTGCCGATTTCGGCCTATTGGTTAAAAAATGA
GCTGATTTAACAAAAATTTAACGCGAATTTTAACAAAATATTAACGCTTACAATTTAGGTGGCACTTTTC
GGGGAAATGTGCGCGGAACCCCTATTTGTTTATTTTTCTAAATACATTCAAATATGTATCCGCTCATGAG
ACAATAACCCTGATAAATGCTTCAATAATATTGAAAAAGGAAGAGTATGAGTATTCAACATTTCCGTGTC
GCCCTTATTCCCTTTTTTGCGGCATTTTGCCTTCCTGTTTTTGCTCACCCAGAAACGCTGGTGAAAGTAA
AAGATGCTGAAGATCAGTTGGGTGCACGAGTGGGTTACATCGAACTGGATCTCAACAGCGGTAAGATCCT
TGAGAGTTTTCGCCCCGAAGAACGTTTTCCAATGATGAGCACTTTTAAAGTTCTGCTATGTGGCGCGGTA
TTATCCCGTATTGACGCCGGGCAAGAGCAACTCGGTCGCCGCATACACTATTCTCAGAATGACTTGGTTG
AGTACTCACCAGTCACAGAAAAGCATCTTACGGATGGCATGACAGTAAGAGAATTATGCAGTGCTGCCAT
AACCATGAGTGATAACACTGCGGCCAACTTACTTCTGACAACGATCGGAGGACCGAAGGAGCTAACCGCT
TTTTTGCACAACATGGGGGATCATGTAACTCGCCTTGATCGTTGGGAACCGGAGCTGAATGAAGCCATAC
CAAACGACGAGCGTGACACCACGATGCCTGTAGCAATGGCAACAACGTTGCGCAAACTATTAACTGGCGA
ACTACTTACTCTAGCTTCCCGGCAACAATTAATAGACTGGATGGAGGCGGATAAAGTTGCAGGACCACTT
CTGCGCTCGGCCCTTCCGGCTGGCTGGTTTATTGCTGATAAATCTGGAGCCGGTGAGCGTGGGTCTCGCG
GTATCATTGCAGCACTGGGGCCAGATGGTAAGCCCTCCCGTATCGTAGTTATCTACACGACGGGGAGTCA
GGCAACTATGGATGAACGAAATAGACAGATCGCTGAGATAGGTGCCTCACTGATTAAGCATTGGTAACTG
TCAGACCAAGTTTACTCATATATACTTTAGATTGATTTAAAACTTCATTTTTAATTTAAAAGGATCTAGG
TGAAGATCCTTTTTGATAATCTCATGACCAAAATCCCTTAACGTGAGTTTTCGTTCCACTGAGCGTCAGA
CCCCGTAGAAAAGATCAAAGGATCTTCTTGAGATCCTTTTTTTCTGCGCGTAATCTGCTGCTTGCAAACA
AAAAAACCACCGCTACCAGCGGTGGTTTGTTTGCCGGATCAAGAGCTACCAACTCTTTTTCCGAAGGTAA
CTGGCTTCAGCAGAGCGCAGATACCAAATACTGTTCTTCTAGTGTAGCCGTAGTTAGGCCACCACTTCAA
GAACTCTGTAGCACCGCCTACATACCTCGCTCTGCTAATCCTGTTACCAGTGGCTGCTGCCAGTGGCGAT
AAGTCGTGTCTTACCGGGTTGGACTCAAGACGATAGTTACCGGATAAGGCGCAGCGGTCGGGCTGAACGG
GGGGTTCGTGCACACAGCCCAGCTTGGAGCGAACGACCTACACCGAACTGAGATACCTACAGCGTGAGCT
ATGAGAAAGCGCCACGCTTCCCGAAGGGAGAAAGGCGGACAGGTATCCGGTAAGCGGCAGGGTCGGAACA
GGAGAGCGCACGAGGGAGCTTCCAGGGGGAAACGCCTGGTATCTTTATAGTCCTGTCGGGTTTCGCCACC
TCTGACTTGAGCGTCGATTTTTGTGATGCTCGTCAGGGGGGCGGAGCCTATGGAAAAACGCCAGCAACGC
GGCCTTTTTACGGTTCCTGGCCTTTTGCTGGCCTTTTGCTCACATGTTCTTTCCTGCGTTATCCCCTGAT
TCTGTGGATAACCGTATTACCGCCTTTGAGTGAGCTGATACCGCTCGCCGCAGCCGAACGACCGAGCGCA
GCGAGTCAGTGAGCGAGGAAGCGGAAGAGCGCCCAATACGCAAACCGCCTCTCCCCGCGCGTTGGCCGAT
TCATTAATGCAGCTGGCACGACAGGTTTCCCGACTGGAAAGCGGGCAGTGAGCGCAACGCAATTAATGTG
AGTTAGCTCACTCATTAGGCACCCCAGGCTTTACACTTTATGCTTCCGGCTCGTATGTTGTGTGGAATTG
TGAGCGGATAACAATTTCACACAGGAAACAGCTATGACCATGATTACGCCAAGCGCGCAATTAACCCTCA
CTAAAGGGAACAAAAGCTGGAGCTGCAAGCTTAATGTAGTCTTATGCAATACTCTTGTAGTCTTGCAACA
TGGTAACGATGAGTTAGCAACATGCCTTACAAGGAGAGAAAAAGCACCGTGCATGCCGATTGGTGGAAGT
AAGGTGGTACGATCGTGCCTTATTAGGAAGGCAACAGACGGGTCTGACATGGATTGGACGAACCACTGAA
TTGCCGCATTGCAGAGATATTGTATTTAAGTGCCTAGCTCGATACATAAACGGGTCTCTCTGGTTAGACC
AGATCTGAGCCTGGGAGCTCTCTGGCTAACTAGGGAACCCACTGCTTAAGCCTCAATAAAGCTTGCCTTG
AGTGCTTCAAGTAGTGTGTGCCCGTCTGTTGTGTGACTCTGGTAACTAGAGATCCCTCAGACCCTTTTAG
TCAGTGTGGAAAATCTCTAGCAGTGGCGCCCGAACAGGGACTTGAAAGCGAAAGGGAAACCAGAGGAGCT
CTCTCGACGCAGGACTCGGCTTGCTGAAGCGCGCACGGCAAGAGGCGAGGGGCGGCGACTGGTGAGTACG
CCAAAAATTTTGACTAGCGGAGGCTAGAAGGAGAGAGATGGGTGCGAGAGCGTCAGTATTAAGCGGGGGA
GAATTAGATCGCGATGGGAAAAAATTCGGTTAAGGCCAGGGGGAAAGAAAAAATATAAATTAAAACATAT
AGTATGGGCAAGCAGGGAGCTAGAACGATTCGCAGTTAATCCTGGCCTGTTAGAAACATCAGAAGGCTGT
AGACAAATACTGGGACAGCTACAACCATCCCTTCAGACAGGATCAGAAGAACTTAGATCATTATATAATA
CAGTAGCAACCCTCTATTGTGTGCATCAAAGGATAGAGATAAAAGACACCAAGGAAGCTTTAGACAAGAT
AGAGGAAGAGCAAAACAAAAGTAAGACCACCGCACAGCAAGCGGCCGCTGATCTTCAGACCTGGAGGAGG
AGATATGAGGGACAATTGGAGAAGTGAATTATATAAATATAAAGTAGTAAAAATTGAACCATTAGGAGTA
GCACCCACCAAGGCAAAGAGAAGAGTGGTGCAGAGAGAAAAAAGAGCAGTGGGAATAGGAGCTTTGTTCC
TTGGGTTCTTGGGAGCAGCAGGAAGCACTATGGGCGCAGCGTCAATGACGCTGACGGTACAGGCCAGACA
ATTATTGTCTGGTATAGTGCAGCAGCAGAACAATTTGCTGAGGGCTATTGAGGCGCAACAGCATCTGTTG
CAACTCACAGTCTGGGGCATCAAGCAGCTCCAGGCAAGAATCCTGGCTGTGGAAAGATACCTAAAGGATC
AACAGCTCCTGGGGATTTGGGGTTGCTCTGGAAAACTCATTTGCACCACTGCTGTGCCTTGGAATGCTAG
TTGGAGTAATAAATCTCTGGAACAGATTTGGAATCACACGACCTGGATGGAGTGGGACAGAGAAATTAAC
AATTACACAAGCTTAATACACTCCTTAATTGAAGAATCGCAAAACCAGCAAGAAAAGAATGAACAAGAAT
TATTGGAATTAGATAAATGGGCAAGTTTGTGGAATTGGTTTAACATAACAAATTGGCTGTGGTATATAAA
ATTATTCATAATGATAGTAGGAGGCTTGGTAGGTTTAAGAATAGTTTTTGCTGTACTTTCTATAGTGAAT
AGAGTTAGGCAGGGATATTCACCATTATCGTTTCAGACCCACCTCCCAACCCCGAGGGGACCCGACAGGC
CCGAAGGAATAGAAGAAGAAGGTGGAGAGAGAGACAGAGACAGATCCATTCGATTAGTGAACGGATC
Features (pLannotate 1.2.2; 29 found; start..end, strand, type, name):
     19..135     +  misc_feature   cPPT/CTS: central polypurine tract and central termination sequence of HIV-1
    158..461     +  enhancer       CMV enhancer: human cytomegalovirus immediate early enhancer
    462..665     +  promoter       CMV promoter: human cytomegalovirus (CMV) immediate early promoter
    748..6519    +  CDS            SMCHD1: SMHD1_HUMAN - Also known as KIAA0650 From Homo sapiens (Human).
   6520..6585    +  CDS            3xFLAG: three tandem FLAG® epitope tags, followed by an enterokinase cleavage site
   6595..7183    +  misc_feature   WPRE: woodchuck hepatitis virus posttranscriptional regulatory element
   7197..7696    +  promoter       PGK promoter: mouse phosphoglycerate kinase 1 promoter
   7717..8316    +  CDS            PuroR: puromycin N-acetyltransferase; pac from Streptomyces alboniger; confers resistance to puromycin
   8384..8521    +  CDS            nef (fragment): NEF_HV1LA - Experimental evidence at protein level: Swiss-Prot protein existence level 1. Extracellular Nef protein targets CD4(+) T-lymphocytes for apoptosis by interacting with CXCR4 surface receptors. From Human immunodeficiency virus type 1 group M subtype B (isolate Lai) (HIV-1).
   8507..8687    +  LTR            5' LTR (truncated): truncated 5' long terminal repeat (LTR) from HIV-1
   8759..8880    +  polyA_signal   SV40 poly(A) signal: SV40 polyadenylation signal
   8920..9055    +  rep_origin     SV40 ori: SV40 origin of replication
   9076..9094    -  promoter       T7 promoter: promoter for bacteriophage T7 RNA polymerase
   9102..9257    +  CDS            lacZα (fragment): LacZα fragment of β-galactosidase; lacZ fragment
   9262..9690    +  rep_origin     f1 ori (sequence partly withheld): f1 bacteriophage origin of replication; arrow indicates direction of (+) strand synthesis
   9743..9847    +  promoter       AmpR promoter: bla
   9848..10708   +  CDS            AmpR: β-lactamase; bla; confers resistance to ampicillin, carbenicillin, and related antibiotics
  10879..11467   +  rep_origin     ori: high-copy-number ColE1/pMB1/pBR322/pUC origin of replication
  11650..11742   +  CDS            lacI (fragment): lac repressor; lacI; The lac repressor binds to the lac operator to inhibit transcription in E. coli. This inhibition can be relieved by adding lactose or isopropyl-β-D-thiogalactopyranoside (IPTG).
  11755..11776   +  protein_bind   CAP binding site: CAP binding activates transcription in the presence of cAMP. E. coli catabolite activator protein
  11791..11821   +  promoter       lac promoter: promoter for the E. coli lac operon
  11825..11847   +  protein_bind   lac operator (fragment): The lac repressor binds to the lac operator to inhibit transcription in E. coli. This inhibition can be relieved by adding lactose or isopropyl-β-D-thiogalactopyranoside (IPTG). lac repressor encoded by lacI
  11890..11908   +  promoter       T3 promoter: promoter for bacteriophage T3 RNA polymerase
  11936..12162   +  promoter       RSV promoter: Rous sarcoma virus enhancer/promoter
  12163..12343   +  LTR            5' LTR (truncated): truncated 5' long terminal repeat (LTR) from HIV-1
  12390..12515   +  misc_feature   HIV-1 Ψ: packaging signal of human immunodeficiency virus type 1
  12499..12862   +  CDS            HIV-1 gag (fragment): gag protein from human immunodeficiency virus 1; gag
  13008..13241   +  misc_feature   RRE: The Rev response element (RRE) of HIV-1 allows for Rev-dependent mRNA export from the nucleus to the cytoplasm.
  13618..13718   +  CDS            Rev (fragment): human immunodeficiency virus 1 (HIV-1) Rev protein; rev; enhances nuclear export of unspliced and incompletely spliced viral mRNAs
