[The description below was written by a language model from this plasmid's Addgene catalogue record and pLannotate feature annotations shown in this document.]
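Description:
pLenti-CMV-SMCHD1-Exon1-10A.12D-48-3xFLAG is a third-generation-style HIV-1 lentiviral transfer plasmid for expressing a deletion variant of human SMCHD1 in mammalian cells. It is propagated in E. coli through a high-copy ColE1/pUC origin with ampicillin resistance (AmpR), and the backbone also carries an f1 origin, an SV40 origin and remnants of a lacZα/lac promoter cloning region flanked by T3 and T7 promoters. The catalogue lists a recombination-deficient strain for growth, which is usual for plasmids with repeated LTR sequences.

The viral genome is transcribed from a chimeric RSV promoter fused to a truncated 5' LTR, followed by the Ψ packaging signal with a partial gag sequence, the Rev response element and the cPPT/CTS. It ends in a second truncated LTR with an SV40 polyadenylation signal downstream. This layout makes packaging Tat-independent but dependent on Rev and the structural genes supplied in trans.

Within the genome, the CMV enhancer/promoter drives the SMCHD1 open reading frame fused at its C terminus to a 3xFLAG epitope, followed by a WPRE to improve transcript stability and expression. A separate mouse PGK promoter drives puromycin N-acetyltransferase, so transduced or transfected cells can be selected with puromycin.

The insert joins exons 1–10A to exons 12D–48, and the recorded mutation is an in-frame deletion of residues D409 to F489. The associated study mapped SMCHD1 domains for nuclear localization, homodimerization and protein cleavage. The construct appears to belong to a deletion series for detecting or immunoprecipitating tagged SMCHD1 variants via FLAG, although the record does not state what this particular deletion was found to affect.
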