Addgene plasmid #130678: pLenti-CMV-SMCHD1-Exon1-10A.12D-48-3xFLAG
Purpose: Expresses human SMCHD1 Exon1-10A.12D-48 with a C-terminal 3xFLAG tag
Depositing lab: Stephen Tapscott. Depositing organization: Fred Hutchinson Cancer Center. Publication: Identification of SMCHD1 domains for nuclear localization, homo-dimerization, and protein cleavage. Hiramuki Y, Tapscott SJ. Skelet Muscle. 2018 Aug 2;8(1):24. doi: 10.1186/s13395-018-0172-z. PubMed 30071896.
Backbone
  Vector backbone: pLenti
  Backbone size w/o insert (bp): 7866
  Vector type: Mammalian Expression
  Selectable markers: Puromycin
Growth in bacteria
  Bacterial resistance: Ampicillin, 100 μg/mL
  Growth temperature: 37°C
  Growth strain: NEB Stable
  Copy number: High Copy
Gene/Insert
  Gene/Insert name: SMCHD1 Exon1-10A.12D-48
  Species: H. sapiens (human)
  Insert size (bp): 6084
  Mutation: D409_F489del
  Entrez Gene: SMCHD1 (a.k.a. BAMS, FSHD2)
  Promoter: CMV
  Tag / fusion protein: 3xFLAG (C terminal on insert)
  Cloning method: Restriction Enzyme; 5′ cloning site Unknown (unknown if destroyed); 3′ cloning site Unknown (unknown if destroyed)
Terms and licenses: Academic/Nonprofit Terms; Industry Terms: Not Available to Industry
How to cite: pLenti-CMV-SMCHD1-Exon1-10A.12D-48-3xFLAG was a gift from Stephen Tapscott (Addgene plasmid # 130678 ; http://n2t.net/addgene:130678 ; RRID:Addgene_130678)
